>Addgene plasmid #229678 | loxP-Hygro-loxP-HA-mStayGold-Rab11 HR | addgene full sequence | sequence record 456981 | Addgene NGS Result
CCACGGCCTCCAGAAGAAGATGTTGGCGACCTCGTATTGGGAATCCCCGAACATCGCCTCGCTCCAGTCA
ATGACCGCTGTTATGCGGCCATTGTCCGTCAGGACATTGTTGGAGCCGAAATCCGCGTGCACGAGGTGCC
GGACTTCGGGGCAGTCCTCGGCCCAAAGCATCAGCTCATCGAGAGCCTGCGCGACGGACGCACTGACGGT
GTCGTCCATCACAGTTTGCCAGTGATACACATGGGGATCAGCAATCGCGCATATGAAATCACGCCATGTA
GTGTATTGACCGATTCCTTGCGGTCCGAATGGGCCGAACCCGCTCGTCTGGCTAAGATCGGCCGCAGCGA
TCGCATCCATGGCCTCCGCGACCGGCTGCAGAACAGCGGGCAGTTCGGTTTCAGGCAGGTCTTGCAACGT
GACACCCTGTGCACGGCGGGAGATGCAATAGGTCAGGCTCTCGCTGAACTCCCCAATGTCAAGCACTTCC
GGAATCGGGAGCGCGGCCGATGCAAAGTGCCGATAAACATAACGATCTTTGTAGAAACCATCGGCGCAGC
TATTTACCCGCAGGACATATCCACGCCCTCCTACATCGAAGCTGAAAGCACGAGATTCTTCGCCCTCCGA
GAGCTGCATCAGGTCGGAGACGCTGTCGAACTTTTCGATCAGAAACTTCTCGACAGACGTCGCGGTGAGT
TCAGGCTTTTTCATATCGATCTTTGCAAAAGCCTAGGCCTCCAAAAAAGCCTCCTCACTACTTCTGGAAT
AGCTCAGAGGCCGAGGCGGCCTCGGCCTCTGCATAAATAAAAAAAATTAGTCAGCCATGGGGCGGAGTTA
GGGGCGGGATGGGCGGAGTTAGGGGCGGGACTATGGTTGCTGACTAATTGAGATGCATGCTTTGCATACT
TCTGCCTGCTGGGGAGCCTGGGGACTTTCCACACCTGGTTGCTGACTAATTGAGATGCATGCTTTGCATA
CTTCTGCCTGCTGGGGAGCCTGGGGACTTTCCACACCCTAACTGACACACATTCCACAGCTGGTTCTTTC
CGCCTCAGGATAACTTCGTATAATGTATGCTATACGAAGTTATGCTAGCTGCGCTGCCGAGGAGCGAAAG
GGCGGGAGCAGCAGTGGTATCTGTGGGACCAGGGGGCGTCGCTGCAGGGGTAACCCGAGCGCCGAGCTTC
AACTGCCGGACTGGGTGAAGAGCCCCTCCCTGCCGCTGCGCCATTTCCGGCAGGCCCCAGCCTTTAAGGG
GAAGTACTTCCGGGGGCGGCGCCCCGCCCCTGAGCCCAACAAGGGCGGTGTGCGCGAGAGTCGAGATGCG
TGGGGCTTCAAGCTTTAGTCGCTAAAGGAGGCTCAAAGGGGAAACTGAGTCCTGGAACTCCTAGCTACCA
TAGTCTTAGTGGCCGCTTGCTCATTTCTCGAGCTACCGTGCCGGAAGCGGCTCGCTGGAACCAGGCGGGA
CCGCCTGTGAGTGGTGGGTTTGTGGATGGGGGCGGGGTTCTCTGAGGATTAGACAGCCGAAGGCAGCTAC
ACATGCGTGGCGGTTCCATGGTGTAATGGTTAGCACTCTGGACTCTGAATCCAGCGATCCGAGTTCAAAT
CTCGGTGGAACCTGCATTGGTTTTTGTTTTTTTAATCTTGACAACATCTTTAATTCACTTTTTTGGTCAC
TAAGTAATTGAACAACTATGACACATCTTAAGATGGAGATGTAAAATTTAATCCTTGCCTATGAAGACCT
CACAAATTTCCCACTGCATTTCAGGTGCTATCTGCTACCTGGCGGGGGGGCGGCCGCAGGTCAGGCGGAA
TGGCACTTCCTTATTCCAGATGCGTGCGGATTATGCATGACTGGCCGTCGTTTTACAACGTCGTGACTGG
GAAAACCCTGGCGCTTGTGGTGGATCACAGTTATTGGAGACTTCCTTGGCCGTACGATGGGTTTTGTTTC
AGGTATCTGGCACTTTTCGGGGAAATGTGCGCGGAACCCCTATTTGTTTATTTTTCTAAATACATTCAAA
TATGTATCCGCTCATGAGACAATAACCCTGATAAATGCTTCAATAATATTGAAAAAGGAAGAGTATGAGT
ATTCAACATTTCCGTGTCGCCCTTATTCCCTTTTTTGCGGCATTTTGCCTTCCTGTTTTTGCTCACCCAG
AAACGCTGGTGAAAGTAAAAGATGCTGAAGATCAGTTGGGTGCACGAGTGGGTTACATCGAACTGGATCT
CAACAGCGGTAAGATCCTTGAGAGTTTTCGCCCCGAAGAACGTTTTCCAATGATGAGCACTTTTAAAGTT
CTGCTATGTGGCGCGGTATTATCCCGTATTGACGCCGGGCAAGAGCAACTCGGTCGCCGCATACACTATT
CTCAGAATGACTTGGTTGAGTACTCACCAGTCACAGAAAAGCATCTTACGGATGGCATGACAGTAAGAGA
ATTATGCAGTGCTGCCATAACCATGAGTGATAACACTGCGGCCAACTTACTTCTGACAACGATCGGAGGA
CCGAAGGAGCTAACCGCTTTTTTGCACAACATGGGGGATCATGTAACTCGCCTTGATCGTTGGGAACCGG
AGCTGAATGAAGCCATACCAAACGACGAGCGTGACACCACGATGCCTGTAGCAATGGCAACAACGTTGCG
CAAACTATTAACTGGCGAACTACTTACTCTAGCTTCCCGGCAACAATTAATAGACTGGATGGAGGCGGAT
AAAGTTGCAGGACCACTTCTGCGCTCGGCCCTTCCGGCTGGCTGGTTTATTGCTGATAAATCTGGAGCCG
GTGAGCGTGGCTCTCGCGGTATCATTGCAGCACTGGGGCCAGATGGTAAGCCCTCCCGTATCGTAGTTAT
CTACACGACGGGGAGTCAGGCAACTATGGATGAACGAAATAGACAGATCGCTGAGATAGGTGCCTCACTG
ATTAAGCATTGGTAACTGTCAGACCAAGTTTACTCATATATACTTTAGATTGATTTAAAACTTCATTTTT
AATTTAAAAGGATCTAGGTGAAGATCCTTGAATTGCCATTATCAACAAGTTTGTACAAAAAAGCAGGCTC
CGAATTGGTATCACGAGGACGATTTGAAGCCCCCTACCCATTTACGCTGACTTGACGGGACGGCGGCTTT
GTTGAATAGAGCGTCAGACCCCGTAGAAAAGATCAAAGGATCTTCTTGAGATCCTTTTTTTCTGCGCGTA
ATCTGCTGCTTGCAAACAAAAAAACCACCGCTACCAGCGGTGGTTTGTTTGCCGGATCAAGAGCTACCAA
CTCTTTTTCCGAAGGTAACTGGCTTCAGCAGAGCGCAGATACCAAATACTGTTCTTCTAGTGTAGCCGTA
GTTAGGCCACCACTTCAAGAACTCTGTAGCACCGCCTACATACCTCGCTCTGCTAATCCTGTTACCAGTA
GCTGCTGCCAGTGGCGATAAGTCGTGTCTTACCGGGTTGGACTCAAGACGATAGTTACCGGATAAGGCGC
AGCGGTCGGGCTGAACGGGGGGTTCGTGCACACAGCCCAGCTTGGAGCGAACGACCTACACCGAACTGAG
ATACCTACAGCGTGAGCTATGAGAAAGCGCCACGCTTCCCGAAGGGAGAAAGGCGGACAGGTATCCGGTA
AGCGGCAGGGTCGGAACAGGAGAGCGCACGAGGGAGCTTCCAGGGGGAAACGCCTGGTATCTTTATAGTC
CTGTCGGGTTTCGCCACCTCTGACTTGAGCGTCGATTTTTGTGATGCTCGTCAGGGGGGCGGAGCCTATG
GAAAAACGCCAGCAACGCGGCCTTTTTACGGTTCCTGGCCTTTTGCTGGCCTTTTGCTCACATGTTCTTT
CCAGCGACATATGCCATACGCCGAACTGAACTCCACCTAATGTCTTGGAGATTGTCGGATAGCGCGGAAT
AGGATTGTGCCCTCTGAGCGGATAACAATTTCACACAGGAAACAGCTATGACCATGACACATGCATCCAC
CATCGCAGACTTATCATCACTGAGCCTCCACCTAGCCTGGTACCGAGAGGGAGCGGTCAGAGAAGGTTAA
GGACCGCGAGAACCGCGGGGCGGAGGGTGGGGGCGGAGGCCCTTGGCCCGCTCAGATTTTACGGGGTCCT
GGACCCGGGATGGGAGAAGCTTAGAGGGGCGGCCGTCCAAGTGGAGGGGAGATACAGAAGAGACGCTCGC
TCGAGGGGGGAAAGAGGGCAGATAAGAAAAAGACCTGTAATGGGAGTCTGCACCGAAGGCAAGGCCAAGA
GGGAAGCGAAGAACCCGTCAGAGGGGCTTCGGGAGAGGACGCGAGCTGGGAAGGGTGTACGCCGAGGGGG
AGGGGGCGCTACACCCGAAAAGAGAGATGGTGGGAGGAGCGGCGGGGCCGTAGAACCCGGGGAAAGGAAT
TCGACGATGTGGGAGAAGGCAGTCCGCCAGGGGAAGGACACGCAGGGAGGGGCTCTGAGGCCAGCGAAGG
CCTATGGAGAGGTCGCTCAGAGAGCGGCATGTGATGGGGACCCCTGTCTGAGCGGGGGAGAAGAGGCTGA
GCTGGGTAGGAGACGGAACCGCACAAAAAGGAAGGGCTGAGGGAGGCCTATATCAGTGCAGGGGTGGCCG
GCACGAGGGTCCACCGGGAGTGGCCCGGGTCCCCGAACGAGGACTGTGTAGAGTGCGAGAGCCCATGGCC
TCACCTTTAAAGAGGTAGTCATATTCGTCGTCGCGGGTGCCCATTGAGCCGGAACCAGAGCCTGACCCTG
ATCCGGATCCCAGGTGGGCCTCCAGGGTCTCGCTCTGGATGATGTGGTCTCTCTCCTCGGTGTCGTCCTT
GCTCTGGGTGTACTGCTTTCTGATCCAGTGGAATGGCACATCGGGGGCTGGCTGATTGTGCAGGGGCTTG
ATGATGGTGTTCTGGTAGGCCTCCACGCACTTGCTCTCGTCGCTCAGCAGAGGGTACTGCAGGGTCACTG
TGCACTCCACGCCGTCATCTATGGGGATGTGCTGCACCTCGTTGGGCAGGCTCACGTCCATGTCGCCGGT
CAGCACGGGGCTGTTCTCCTTGAAGTCCTGGCCGGTGAACTCCACGATGTTGTGGTAGGTGCCGTTCTTC
ATGAAGTGCTGGTGCTTGGCGTGGATGCTGCCGTCGCCCTTGTACTGGATGTGTCTGTCGTAGGTGAAGC
CCTCGGGCATCACCTCGTGGAACCAGTTCTTCAGGCCGCTGGGGTACTTGGTGTAGTACTTCATGCCATA
GCCGAAGCTAGTTCCCAGGGCGGCCCAAGACATTGGCAGTTTGCCGCTGGTGCACACGTACTTGCCTTTG
TGGCTGCCCTCGTGGCTATTGCCCTCGCCCTCGCCTTCCACGGTGAAGCTCTTGCCGTTGATGGTGCCCT
TCAGCTGGAACTTGAAGGGCACCACGCCGGTAAACAGCTCCTCGCCTGTAGACACAGCGTAATCTGGAAC
ATCGTATGGGTACATCTCGAGATAACTTCGTATAATGTATGCTATACGAAGTTATTAAGATACATTGATG
AGTTTGGACAAACCACAACTAGAATGCAGTGAAAAAAATGCTTTATTTGTGAAATTTGTGATGCTATTGC
TTTATTTGTAACCATTATAAGCTGCAATAAACAAGTTGGGGTGGGCGAAGAACTCCAGCATGAGATCCCC
GCGCTGGAGGATCATCCAGCCGGCGTCCCGGAAAACGATTCCGAAGCCCAACCTTTCATAGAAGGCGGCG
GTGGAATCGAAATCTCGTAGTACGTGCTATTCCTTTGCCCTCGGACGAGTGCTGGGGCGTCGGTTTCCAC
TATCGGCGAGTACTTCTACACAGCCATCGGTCCAGACGGCCGCGCTTCTGCGGGCGATTTGTGTACGCCC
GACAGTCCCGGCTCCGGATCGGACGATTGCGTCGCATCGACCCTGCGCCCAAGCTGCATCATCGAAATTG
CCGTCAACCAAGCTCTGATAGAGTTGGTCAAGACCAATGCGGAGCATATACGCCCGGAGCCGCGGCGATC
CTGCAAGCTCCGGATGCCTCCGCTCGAAGTAGCGCGTCTGCTGCTCCATACAAGCCAA
Features (pLannotate 1.2.2; 16 found; start..end, strand, type, name):
    736..870     -  rep_origin     SV40 ori: SV40 origin of replication
    874..945     -  promoter       SV40 promoter (fragment): SV40 enhancer and early promoter
    946..1017    -  promoter       SV40 promoter (fragment): SV40 enhancer and early promoter
   1060..1093    -  protein_bind   loxP: Cre-mediated recombination occurs in the 8-bp core sequence (GCATACAT). Cre recombinase
   1280..1297    -  promoter       PGK promoter (fragment): mouse phosphoglycerate kinase 1 promoter
   1551..1622    +  ncRNA          tRNA: Accession: RF00005 - tRNA
   1860..1903    +  CDS            lacZα (fragment): LacZα fragment of β-galactosidase; lacZ fragment
   1990..2094    +  promoter       AmpR promoter: bla
   2095..2955    +  CDS            AmpR: β-lactamase; bla; confers resistance to ampicillin, carbenicillin, and related antibiotics
   3055..3079    +  protein_bind   attB1: mutant version of attB; recombination site for the Gateway® BP reaction BP Clonase™
   3196..3784    +  rep_origin     ori: high-copy-number ColE1/pMB1/pBR322/pUC origin of replication
   5446..5472    -  CDS            3xHA (fragment): three tandem HA epitope tags
   5482..5515    -  protein_bind   loxP: Cre-mediated recombination occurs in the 8-bp core sequence (GCATACAT). Cre recombinase
   5516..5637    -  polyA_signal   SV40 poly(A) signal: SV40 polyadenylation signal
   5632..5757    -  CDS            ble (fragment): BLE_KLEPN - Experimental evidence at protein level: Swiss-Prot protein existence level 1. Binding protein with a strong affinity to the bleomycin family of antibiotics. Binds to CL990; an antimitotic-antibiotic compound. From Klebsiella pneumoniae.
   5767..714     -  CDS            HygR (across the origin): hygromycin B phosphotransferase confers resistance to hygromycin
