[The description below was written by a language model from this plasmid's Addgene catalogue record and pLannotate feature annotations shown in this document.]
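Description:
loxP-Hygro-loxP-HA-mStayGold-Rab11 HR is a homology-directed repair donor plasmid for CRISPR-based endogenous tagging of human RAB11A. It is built on the pTWIST Amp high-copy backbone and is propagated in E. coli through a ColE1/pUC-type origin, with ampicillin selection from the AmpR (β-lactamase) gene and its bla promoter. The recorded insert is genomic sequence from the Rab11 locus, which supplies the homology arms. These arms direct integration of a cassette that places an HA epitope and monomeric StayGold, a fluorescent protein, at the N-terminus of Rab11, so the fusion is expressed from the native gene rather than from an exogenous promoter.

On the minus strand, the annotated payload begins with a loxP site. This is followed by SV40 enhancer/early promoter fragments and the SV40 origin, which drive the hygromycin B phosphotransferase coding sequence. A short fragment annotated as ble, an SV40 polyadenylation signal and a second loxP site come next, and an HA tag sequence lies immediately downstream. The two loxP sites share the same orientation and flank the hygromycin cassette. Edited mammalian cells can therefore be enriched with hygromycin, and the marker can then be excised with Cre recombinase, which would leave a single loxP site upstream of the HA-mStayGold-Rab11 fusion.

The feature table does not annotate the mStayGold coding sequence or the homology arms, which presumably lie in the unannotated regions. Small hits such as the PGK promoter fragment, tRNA, lacZα fragment and attB1 are probably incidental matches or backbone remnants. The plasmid carries no annotated guide RNA or Cas9 element, so these would have to be supplied separately. The associated publication concerns ARF1 compartments and recycling endosomes, which fits use of the tagged Rab11 for imaging at endogenous expression levels.
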