Addgene plasmid #229678: loxP-Hygro-loxP-HA-mStayGold-Rab11 HR
Purpose: Homology repair plasmid for endogenous tagging of Rab11 at the N-terminus with monomeric StayGold and an HA epitope tag. Contains a hygromycin resistance cassette for selection of edited cells
Depositing lab: Francesca Bottanelli. Publication: ARF1 compartments direct cargo flow via maturation into recycling endosomes. Stockhammer A, Adarska P, Natalia V, Heuhsen A, Klemt A, Bregu G, Harel S, Rodilla-Ramirez C, Spalt C, Ozsoy E, Leupold P, Grindel A, Fox E, Mejedo JO, Zehtabian A, Ewers H, Puchkov D, Haucke V, Bottanelli F. Nat Cell Biol. 2024 Oct 4. doi: 10.1038/s41556-024-01518-4. PubMed 39367144.
Backbone
  Vector backbone: pTWIST Amp high copy
  Backbone manufacturer: TWIST
  Vector type: CRISPR
  Selectable markers: Hygromycin
Growth in bacteria
  Bacterial resistance: Ampicillin, 100 μg/mL
  Growth temperature: 37°C
  Growth strain: DH5alpha
  Copy number: High Copy
Gene/Insert
  Gene/Insert name: genomic sequence Rab11 locus
  Species: H. sapiens (human)
  Entrez Gene: RAB11A (a.k.a. YL8)
  Tag / fusion protein: monomeric StayGold, HA
Terms and licenses: Academic/Nonprofit Terms; Industry Terms: Not Available to Industry
How to cite: loxP-Hygro-loxP-HA-mStayGold-Rab11 HR was a gift from Francesca Bottanelli (Addgene plasmid # 229678 ; http://n2t.net/addgene:229678 ; RRID:Addgene_229678)
